Addgene plasmid #109726: p3E-rab8b
Purpose: Multisite gateway vector for 3' tagging with rab8b
Depositing lab: Rob Parton. Depositing organization: University of Queensland, Institute for Molecular Bioscience. Publication: In vivo cell biological screening identifies an endocytic capture mechanism for T-tubule formation. Hall TE, Martel N, Ariotti N, Xiong Z, Lo HP, Ferguson C, Rae J, Lim YW, Parton RG. Nat Commun. 2020 Jul 24;11(1):3711. doi: 10.1038/s41467-020-17486-w. PubMed 32709891.
Backbone
  Vector backbone: pDONR p2R-p3
  Vector type: Zebrafish plasmids
Growth in bacteria
  Bacterial resistance: Kanamycin, 50 μg/mL
  Growth temperature: 37°C
  Growth strain: DH5alpha
  Copy number: High Copy
Gene/Insert
  Gene/Insert name: rab8b
  Species: D. rerio (zebrafish)
  Entrez Gene: rab8b (a.k.a. rab8, rab8bb, zgc:165529)
  Cloning method: Gateway Cloning
Terms and licenses: Academic/Nonprofit Terms; Industry Terms: Not Available to Industry
How to cite: p3E-rab8b was a gift from Rob Parton (Addgene plasmid # 109726 ; http://n2t.net/addgene:109726 ; RRID:Addgene_109726)
