[The description below was written by a language model from this plasmid's Addgene catalogue record and pLannotate feature annotations shown in this document.]
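Description:
p3E-rab8b is a 3' entry clone for multisite Gateway assembly, built in the pDONR P2R-P3 donor backbone and catalogued among zebrafish plasmids. It is a small (about 3.3 kb) bacterial shuttle construct that is not itself an expression vector. It replicates in E. coli from a high-copy ColE1/pUC-type origin and is selected with kanamycin through an aph(3')-Ia resistance gene. The remaining annotated backbone elements are typical of pDONR vectors: rrnB T1 and T2 transcription terminators that insulate the cloning site from read-through, a T7 promoter next to the cassette, and short lacI and lacZα fragments that are only remnants.

The payload is the zebrafish rab8b coding sequence, about 620 bp, which the annotation tool matched by homology to mouse Rab8b. Rab8b is a small Rab GTPase that cycles between GDP- and GTP-bound states to regulate membrane trafficking. The open reading frame is flanked by an attR2 site on one side and, on the other, a site annotated as an attB3 core overlapping an attL fragment, consistent with the attL3 site expected in a 3' entry clone. In an LR reaction these sites let rab8b be recombined together with a 5' entry clone (usually a promoter) and a middle entry clone (such as a fluorescent protein) into a destination vector. This places rab8b in the 3' position so that it is fused to the C-terminal end of the middle element. No promoter for eukaryotic expression is present in this plasmid, and the record does not state which partners were used. Both the depositor and the repository sequences show the same features in a different circular register. The associated work concerns in vivo cell biological screening in zebrafish.
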