Features (pLannotate 1.2.2; 11 found; start..end, strand, type, name):
    121..213     +  CDS            lacI (fragment): lac repressor; lacI; The lac repressor binds to the lac operator to inhibit transcription in E. coli. This inhibition can be relieved by adding lactose or isopropyl-β-D-thiogalactopyranoside (IPTG).
    268..295     -  terminator     rrnB T2 terminator: transcription terminator T2 from the E. coli rrnB gene
    427..470     +  terminator     rrnB T1 terminator: Escherichia coli rrnB; transcription terminator T1 from the E. coli rrnB gene
    517..553     -  CDS            lacZα (fragment): LacZα fragment of β-galactosidase; lacZ fragment
    624..748     -  protein_bind   attR2: mutant version of attR; recombination site for the Gateway® LR reaction LR Clonase™
    750..1373    +  CDS            Rab8b: RAB8B_MOUSE - Experimental evidence at protein level: Swiss-Prot protein existence level 1. The small GTPases Rab are key regulators of intracellular membrane trafficking, from the formation of transport vesicles to their fusion with membranes. Rabs cycle between an inactive GDP-bound form and an active GTP-bound form that is able to recruit to membranes different sets of downstream effectors directly responsible for vesicle formation, movement, tethering and fusion. That Rab may be involved in polarized vesicular trafficking and neurotransmitter release. May participate in cell junction dynam
   1383..1403    -  protein_bind   attB3: mutant version of attB; core recombination site for the Gateway® BP reaction BP Clonase™
   1394..1479    -  protein_bind   attL1 (fragment): mutant version of attL; recombination site for the Gateway® LR reaction LR Clonase™
   1516..1534    -  promoter       T7 promoter: promoter for bacteriophage T7 RNA polymerase
   1668..2477    +  CDS            KanR: aminoglycoside phosphotransferase; aph(3')-Ia; confers resistance to kanamycin in bacteria or G418 (Geneticin®) in eukaryotes
   2624..3212    +  rep_origin     ori: high-copy-number ColE1/pMB1/pBR322/pUC origin of replication
>Addgene plasmid #109726 | p3E-rab8b | depositor full sequence | sequence record 206663 | Full Sequence
CTTTCCTGCGTTATCCCCTGATTCTGTGGATAACCGTATTACCGCCTTTGAGTGAGCTGATACCGCTCGC
CGCAGCCGAACGACCGAGCGCAGCGAGTCAGTGAGCGAGGAAGCGGAAGAGCGCCCAATACGCAAACCGC
CTCTCCCCGCGCGTTGGCCGATTCATTAATGCAGCTGGCACGACAGGTTTCCCGACTGGAAAGCGGGCAG
TGAGCGCAACGCAATTAATACGCGTACCGCTAGCCAGGAAGAGTTTGTAGAAACGCAAAAAGGCCATCCG
TCAGGATGGCCTTCTGCTTAGTTTGATGCCTGGCAGTTTATGGCGGGCGTCCTGCCCGCCACCCTCCGGG
CCGTTGCTTCACAACGTTCAAATCCGCTCCCGGCGGATTTGTCCTACTCAGGAGAGCGTTCACCGACAAA
CAACAGATAAAACGAAAGGCCCAGTCTTCCGACTGAGCCTTTCGTTTTATTTGATGCCTGGCAGTTCCCT
ACTCTCGCGTTAACGCTAGCATGGATGTTTTCCCAGTCACGACGTTGTAAAACGACGGCCAGTCTTAAGC
TCGGGCCCTGCAGCTCTAGAGCTCGAATTCTACAGGTCACTAATACCATCTAAGTAGTTGGTTCATAGTG
ACTGCATATGTTGTGTTTTACAGTATTATGTAGTCTGTTTTTTATGCAAAATCTAATTTAATATATTGAT
ATTTATATCATTTTACGTTTCTCGTTCAACTTTCTTGTACAAAGTGGTGGCGAAAACGTACGACTATCTG
TTCAAACTGCTGCTCATCGGAGACAGCGGTGTGGGCAAGACCTGTCTGCTGTTTCGATTCAGCGAGGACG
CCTTCAACACCACTTTCATCTCCACCATAGGAATTGACTTCAAAATCAGAACAATTGAGCTGGATGGGAA
AAAGATCAAGCTTCAAATCTGGGATACGGCGGGACAGGAGAGGTTCAGAACCATCACCACTGCATATTAC
AGAGGAGCAATGGGAATTATGCTGGTGTATGATATCACAAATGAGAAATCATTTGACAACATCAAGAACT
GGATCAGGAACATTGAGGAGCATGCATCGTCAGATGTGGAGCGAATGATATTGGGTAACAGGTGTGACAT
GAACGACAAGAGACAAGTTTCAAAAGAAAGAGGAGAGAAGCTAGCTATTGATTACGGAATCAAGTTCTTG
GAAACCAGTGCAAAATCTAGCACAAATGTTGAAGAGGCATTTGTCACTCTTGCTAGAGACATCATGACGA
GATTAAACAGGAAAATGAATGAGAATAACCCTTCAGGGGGAGGAGGAGGAGGAGCAGTAAAAATCACAGA
GAGTCGATCCAAGAAGCCAAGCTTCTTCCGCTGCATTCTGCTCTAACCCAGCCAACTTTATTATACAAAG
TTGGCATTATAAAAAAGCATTGCTTATCAATTTGTTGCAACGAACAGGTCACTATCAGTCAAAATAAAAT
CATTATTTGGAGCTCCATGGTAGCGTTAACGCGGCCGCGATATCCCCTATAGTGAGTCGTATTACATGGT
CATAGCTGTTTCCTGGCAGCTCTGGCCCGTGTCTCAAAATCTCTGATGTTACATTGCACAAGATAAAAAT
ATATCATCATGAACAATAAAACTGTCTGCTTACATAAACAGTAATACAAGGGGTGTTATGAGCCATATTC
AACGGGAAACGTCGAGGCCGCGATTAAATTCCAACATGGATGCTGATTTATATGGGTATAAATGGGCTCG
CGATAATGTCGGGCAATCAGGTGCGACAATCTATCGCTTGTATGGGAAGCCCGATGCGCCAGAGTTGTTT
CTGAAACATGGCAAAGGTAGCGTTGCCAATGATGTTACAGATGAGATGGTCAGACTAAACTGGCTGACGG
AATTTATGCCTCTTCCGACCATCAAGCATTTTATCCGTACTCCTGATGATGCATGGTTACTCACCACTGC
GATCCCCGGAAAAACAGCATTCCAGGTATTAGAAGAATATCCTGATTCAGGTGAAAATATTGTTGATGCG
CTGGCAGTGTTCCTGCGCCGGTTGCATTCGATTCCTGTTTGTAATTGTCCTTTTAACAGCGATCGCGTAT
TTCGTCTCGCTCAGGCGCAATCACGAATGAATAACGGTTTGGTTGATGCGAGTGATTTTGATGACGAGCG
TAATGGCTGGCCTGTTGAACAAGTCTGGAAAGAAATGCATAAACTTTTGCCATTCTCACCGGATTCAGTC
GTCACTCATGGTGATTTCTCACTTGATAACCTTATTTTTGACGAGGGGAAATTAATAGGTTGTATTGATG
TTGGACGAGTCGGAATCGCAGACCGATACCAGGATCTTGCCATCCTATGGAACTGCCTCGGTGAGTTTTC
TCCTTCATTACAGAAACGGCTTTTTCAAAAATATGGTATTGATAATCCTGATATGAATAAATTGCAGTTT
CATTTGATGCTCGATGAGTTTTTCTAATCAGAATTGGTTAATTGGTTGTAACACTGGCAGAGCATTACGC
TGACTTGACGGGACGGCGCAAGCTCATGACCAAAATCCCTTAACGTGAGTTACGCGTCGTTCCACTGAGC
GTCAGACCCCGTAGAAAAGATCAAAGGATCTTCTTGAGATCCTTTTTTTCTGCGCGTAATCTGCTGCTTG
CAAACAAAAAAACCACCGCTACCAGCGGTGGTTTGTTTGCCGGATCAAGAGCTACCAACTCTTTTTCCGA
AGGTAACTGGCTTCAGCAGAGCGCAGATACCAAATACTGTCCTTCTAGTGTAGCCGTAGTTAGGCCACCA
CTTCAAGAACTCTGTAGCACCGCCTACATACCTCGCTCTGCTAATCCTGTTACCAGTGGCTGCTGCCAGT
GGCGATAAGTCGTGTCTTACCGGGTTGGACTCAAGACGATAGTTACCGGATAAGGCGCAGCGGTCGGGCT
GAACGGGGGGTTCGTGCACACAGCCCAGCTTGGAGCGAACGACCTACACCGAACTGAGATACCTACAGCG
TGAGCATTGAGAAAGCGCCACGCTTCCCGAAGGGAGAAAGGCGGACAGGTATCCGGTAAGCGGCAGGGTC
GGAACAGGAGAGCGCACGAGGGAGCTTCCAGGGGGAAACGCCTGGTATCTTTATAGTCCTGTCGGGTTTC
GCCACCTCTGACTTGAGCGTCGATTTTTGTGATGCTCGTCAGGGGGGCGGAGCCTATGGAAAAACGCCAG
CAACGCGGCCTTTTTACGGTTCCTGGCCTTTTGCTGGCCTTTTGCTCACATGTT
