Features (pLannotate 1.2.2; 11 found; start..end, strand, type, name):
     27..650     +  CDS            Rab8b: RAB8B_MOUSE - Experimental evidence at protein level: Swiss-Prot protein existence level 1. The small GTPases Rab are key regulators of intracellular membrane trafficking, from the formation of transport vesicles to their fusion with membranes. Rabs cycle between an inactive GDP-bound form and an active GTP-bound form that is able to recruit to membranes different sets of downstream effectors directly responsible for vesicle formation, movement, tethering and fusion. That Rab may be involved in polarized vesicular trafficking and neurotransmitter release. May participate in cell junction dynam
    660..680     -  protein_bind   attB3: mutant version of attB; core recombination site for the Gateway® BP reaction BP Clonase™
    671..756     -  protein_bind   attL1 (fragment): mutant version of attL; recombination site for the Gateway® LR reaction LR Clonase™
    793..811     -  promoter       T7 promoter: promoter for bacteriophage T7 RNA polymerase
    945..1754    +  CDS            KanR: aminoglycoside phosphotransferase; aph(3')-Ia; confers resistance to kanamycin in bacteria or G418 (Geneticin®) in eukaryotes
   1901..2489    +  rep_origin     ori: high-copy-number ColE1/pMB1/pBR322/pUC origin of replication
   2672..2764    +  CDS            lacI (fragment): lac repressor; lacI; The lac repressor binds to the lac operator to inhibit transcription in E. coli. This inhibition can be relieved by adding lactose or isopropyl-β-D-thiogalactopyranoside (IPTG).
   2819..2846    -  terminator     rrnB T2 terminator: transcription terminator T2 from the E. coli rrnB gene
   2978..3021    +  terminator     rrnB T1 terminator: Escherichia coli rrnB; transcription terminator T1 from the E. coli rrnB gene
   3068..3104    -  CDS            lacZα (fragment): LacZα fragment of β-galactosidase; lacZ fragment
   3175..25      -  protein_bind   attR2 (across the origin): mutant version of attR; recombination site for the Gateway® LR reaction LR Clonase™
>Addgene plasmid #109726 | p3E-rab8b | addgene full sequence | sequence record 224045 | Addgene NGS Result
GTTCAACTTTCTTGTACAAAGTGGTGGCGAAAACGTACGACTATCTGTTCAAACTGCTGCTCATCGGAGA
CAGCGGTGTGGGCAAGACCTGTCTGCTGTTTCGATTCAGCGAGGACGCCTTCAACACCACTTTCATCTCC
ACCATAGGAATTGACTTCAAAATCAGAACAATTGAGCTGGATGGGAAAAAGATCAAGCTTCAAATCTGGG
ATACGGCGGGACAGGAGAGGTTCAGAACCATCACCACTGCATATTACAGAGGAGCAATGGGAATTATGCT
GGTGTATGATATCACAAATGAGAAATCATTTGACAACATCAAGAACTGGATCAGGAACATTGAGGAGCAT
GCATCGTCAGATGTGGAGCGAATGATATTGGGTAACAGGTGTGACATGAACGACAAGAGACAAGTTTCAA
AAGAAAGAGGAGAGAAGCTAGCTATTGATTACGGAATCAAGTTCTTGGAAACCAGTGCAAAATCTAGCAC
AAATGTTGAAGAGGCATTTGTCACTCTTGCTAGAGACATCATGACGAGATTAAACAGGAAAATGAATGAG
AATAACCCTTCAGGGGGAGGAGGAGGAGGAGCAGTAAAAATCACAGAGAGTCGATCCAAGAAGCCAAGCT
TCTTCCGCTGCATTCTGCTCTAACCCAGCCAACTTTATTATACAAAGTTGGCATTATAAAAAAGCATTGC
TTATCAATTTGTTGCAACGAACAGGTCACTATCAGTCAAAATAAAATCATTATTTGGAGCTCCATGGTAG
CGTTAACGCGGCCGCGATATCCCCTATAGTGAGTCGTATTACATGGTCATAGCTGTTTCCTGGCAGCTCT
GGCCCGTGTCTCAAAATCTCTGATGTTACATTGCACAAGATAAAAATATATCATCATGAACAATAAAACT
GTCTGCTTACATAAACAGTAATACAAGGGGTGTTATGAGCCATATTCAACGGGAAACGTCGAGGCCGCGA
TTAAATTCCAACATGGATGCTGATTTATATGGGTATAAATGGGCTCGCGATAATGTCGGGCAATCAGGTG
CGACAATCTATCGCTTGTATGGGAAGCCCGATGCGCCAGAGTTGTTTCTGAAACATGGCAAAGGTAGCGT
TGCCAATGATGTTACAGATGAGATGGTCAGACTAAACTGGCTGACGGAATTTATGCCTCTTCCGACCATC
AAGCATTTTATCCGTACTCCTGATGATGCATGGTTACTCACCACTGCGATCCCCGGAAAAACAGCATTCC
AGGTATTAGAAGAATATCCTGATTCAGGTGAAAATATTGTTGATGCGCTGGCAGTGTTCCTGCGCCGGTT
GCATTCGATTCCTGTTTGTAATTGTCCTTTTAACAGCGATCGCGTATTTCGTCTCGCTCAGGCGCAATCA
CGAATGAATAACGGTTTGGTTGATGCGAGTGATTTTGATGACGAGCGTAATGGCTGGCCTGTTGAACAAG
TCTGGAAAGAAATGCATAAACTTTTGCCATTCTCACCGGATTCAGTCGTCACTCATGGTGATTTCTCACT
TGATAACCTTATTTTTGACGAGGGGAAATTAATAGGTTGTATTGATGTTGGACGAGTCGGAATCGCAGAC
CGATACCAGGATCTTGCCATCCTATGGAACTGCCTCGGTGAGTTTTCTCCTTCATTACAGAAACGGCTTT
TTCAAAAATATGGTATTGATAATCCTGATATGAATAAATTGCAGTTTCATTTGATGCTCGATGAGTTTTT
CTAATCAGAATTGGTTAATTGGTTGTAACACTGGCAGAGCATTACGCTGACTTGACGGGACGGCGCAAGC
TCATGACCAAAATCCCTTAACGTGAGTTACGCGTCGTTCCACTGAGCGTCAGACCCCGTAGAAAAGATCA
AAGGATCTTCTTGAGATCCTTTTTTTCTGCGCGTAATCTGCTGCTTGCAAACAAAAAAACCACCGCTACC
AGCGGTGGTTTGTTTGCCGGATCAAGAGCTACCAACTCTTTTTCCGAAGGTAACTGGCTTCAGCAGAGCG
CAGATACCAAATACTGTTCTTCTAGTGTAGCCGTAGTTAGGCCACCACTTCAAGAACTCTGTAGCACCGC
CTACATACCTCGCTCTGCTAATCCTGTTACCAGTGGCTGCTGCCAGTGGCGATAAGTCGTGTCTTACCGG
GTTGGACTCAAGACGATAGTTACCGGATAAGGCGCAGCGGTCGGGCTGAACGGGGGGTTCGTGCACACAG
CCCAGCTTGGAGCGAACGACCTACACCGAACTGAGATACCTACAGCGTGAGCTATGAGAAAGCGCCACGC
TTCCCGAAGGGAGAAAGGCGGACAGGTATCCGGTAAGCGGCAGGGTCGGAACAGGAGAGCGCACGAGGGA
GCTTCCAGGGGGAAACGCCTGGTATCTTTATAGTCCTGTCGGGTTTCGCCACCTCTGACTTGAGCGTCGA
TTTTTGTGATGCTCGTCAGGGGGGCGGAGCCTATGGAAAAACGCCAGCAACGCGGCCTTTTTACGGTTCC
TGGCCTTTTGCTGGCCTTTTGCTCACATGTTCTTTCCTGCGTTATCCCCTGATTCTGTGGATAACCGTAT
TACCGCCTTTGAGTGAGCTGATACCGCTCGCCGCAGCCGAACGACCGAGCGCAGCGAGTCAGTGAGCGAG
GAAGCGGAAGAGCGCCCAATACGCAAACCGCCTCTCCCCGCGCGTTGGCCGATTCATTAATGCAGCTGGC
ACGACAGGTTTCCCGACTGGAAAGCGGGCAGTGAGCGCAACGCAATTAATACGCGTACCGCTAGCCAGGA
AGAGTTTGTAGAAACGCAAAAAGGCCATCCGTCAGGATGGCCTTCTGCTTAGTTTGATGCCTGGCAGTTT
ATGGCGGGCGTCCTGCCCGCCACCCTCCGGGCCGTTGCTTCACAACGTTCAAATCCGCTCCCGGCGGATT
TGTCCTACTCAGGAGAGCGTTCACCGACAAACAACAGATAAAACGAAAGGCCCAGTCTTCCGACTGAGCC
TTTCGTTTTATTTGATGCCTGGCAGTTCCCTACTCTCGCGTTAACGCTAGCATGGATGTTTTCCCAGTCA
CGACGTTGTAAAACGACGGCCAGTCTTAAGCTCGGGCCCTGCAGCTCTAGAGCTCGAATTCTACAGGTCA
CTAATACCATCTAAGTAGTTGGTTCATAGTGACTGCATATGTTGTGTTTTACAGTATTATGTAGTCTGTT
TTTTATGCAAAATCTAATTTAATATATTGATATTTATATCATTTTACGTTTCTC
